>Addgene plasmid #164751 | LjUBQ:MtLegin6:T35s | addgene full sequence | sequence record 325461 | Addgene NGS Result
ATGGAAAAACGCCAGCAACGCGGCCTTTTTACGGTTCCTGTGGTTGGCACATACAAATGGACGAACGGAT
AAACCTTTTCACGCCCTTTTAAATATCCGATTATTCTAATAAACGCTCTTTTCTCTTAGGTTTACCCGCC
AATATATCCTGTCAAACACTGATAGTTTAAACTCCCTCGGTCACATGTGCATCCTCTAGTGGAGGGAGAG
AGGATTTTGAGGAAATAATTAATTGAATTACTTGTATTATTGATAAAGTAATTTAGATAAGTTGTTAGTA
CAACTTATTGCAACTATGGATAGACAAAAATCACTTATTTTAAGGGGAGAAGTATATAACAACTTATTAT
AAAATTTCTGAGCAGCCGGCCTCCTCCAATCAATCATAGAGAGTGGAGCCCATTCTGGAAAACCAAGGAA
CCCCCAACTTGCACTGGTGCGGTGGCCCAATTCAAAAAAAACGGGGCCCAGCAAAGTAACGCCGTTGTAA
CGATTTATCAATCCAAACTCAAAAGGCGGCGAGATGCGTTTAACTCCGTGAAATTAACAAACCGCCAACA
ACTTGCAATTTGCAACTACCGTTTCCAAGAAGAACTCAACCACACAACGTATCCTATCCCAAACCACACG
CAACTAGTGACGCGTCATAAGGACACGTGTCACAATTTGACTGGTTAATAATTTCACCGCTTTTGCTATA
AATTACCTCCAATCCCCTTAGCTTCTTCACAATTCAGTTCCCAACCCTAACAATTCTTGTTCATATCGCT
TCTCTCTACTTTCAAGGTATGATCCAATTTCTCTCTTCTTTCTCTGTAATCCTTTCGTTGAGTTTTGTTT
CCGATCAATCATAGGTAGTTTTCTTGTTTCGAAGCATGAGATCTAGGAATTTTTTGTGATTTTCCAAAAT
TGAGATCGGTTTGAAATTGAATTTTACAGCTTGAATCTCAGATCTTGTTTTATCAATGTTTTCGATGGCT
TGCGATGTAGATCTATGATAATTGTGGTTCAGTTTTGTTAGGAATCGATTTCGGTTTAGCAATTGCAGAT
TAATTAGGGTTTCCAATTGAATTCTTCAGATCCGTTATGGAATTATGTCAAATAATTTATTCAAATTGGA
AATTATTGTTAGATCCACTCTTAATCTGTTTGATCCAAGCTTCAATTAGGGTTTTCACTTGTTTCAATTT
CTTGTTATGGATTCTGATTTATCTGTTGATGTTAGATCCACTCTTAATCTGTTTGATCCAAGCGTTAATT
AGGGTTTTCACTTGTTTCAATTTCGTGTGTTGGATTCTGATTTATCTGTTGTTGATGTGATTACAGAATG
ACTTATGTTAAGCTAGCTCCTTTTGCTGTCTTCTTGCTTGCCGCATTCTGTATGTATTTCAATCATCTTC
CTCACCCATATATAACATGCATGCATTTCTATTTATGTTTAATAAATCGTGAGAAATTAATCATAATCGA
CTCTCAACTAATTTTATTACTATTATAATAATGGTATTTGTATGTTGTTCAAATTTAATTAGCTTTGTCA
TTTACAGTAATGTTTCCGATGAACAAAGTAGAAGGAGCAGGATGTCAACAAAGTTGCGGTACCTTTTTGC
CAGGTTGTCGTAACGGTTGTGAATGCGTACTCGTTGATTGTACGTTCGGTGTTTGTGTGGGTTTTTGCGA
AAAAGACAATGTGGTAAGTGGAAATTTTCACAGGAAGGTTGACGAACATCCTAAGTTATGTATGTCTCAT
GATGAATGCACGAAAAAGGGTAGTGGGAATTATTGTGCTCACTTTCCAAATTCTAATCTCAAACATGGCT
TCTGTTTTGCCTCTGTCTCTGAAGCATAAGACGCATACAAGATGGCCTCTAGTAATAAATTCAAGAATGA
CTTCTTGAAGATGTCTCTTCCTGCTTAAGCTTCTCTAGCTAGAGTCGATCGACAAGCTCGAGTTTCTCCA
TAATAATGTGTGAGTAGTTCCCAGATAAGGGAATTAGGGTTCCTATAGGGTTTCGCTCATGTGTTGAGCA
TATAAGAAACCCTTAGTATGTATTTGTATTTGTAAAATACTTCTATCAATAAAATTTCTAATTCCTAAAA
CCAAAATCCAGTACTAAAATCCAGATCGCTAAGCTTGAATTCTTGCGGAGAGCGGAGAATTAAGGGAGTC
ACGTTATGACCCCCGCCGATGACGCGGGACAAGCCGTTTTACGTTTGGAACTGACAGAACCGCAACGTTG
AAGGAGCCACTCAGCCGCGGGTTTCTGGAGTTTAATGAGCTAAGCACATACGTCAGAAACCATTATTGCG
CGTTCAAAAGTCGCCTAAGGTCACTATCAGCTAGCAAATATTTCTTGTCAAAAATGCTCCACTGACGTTC
CATAAATTCCCCTCGGTATCCAATTAGAGTCTCATATTCACTCTCAAATGATTGAACAAGATGGATTGCA
CGCAGGTTCTCCGGCCGCTTGGGTGGAGAGGCTATTCGGCTATGACTGGGCACAACAGACAATCGGCTGC
TCTGATGCCGCCGTGTTCCGGCTGTCAGCGCAGGGGCGCCCGGTTCTTTTTGTCAAGACCGACCTGTCCG
GTGCCCTGAATGAACTCCAAGACGAGGCAGCGCGGCTATCGTGGCTGGCCACGACGGGCGTTCCTTGCGC
AGCTGTGCTCGACGTTGTCACTGAAGCGGGAAGGGACTGGCTGCTATTGGGCGAAGTGCCGGGGCAGGAT
CTCCTGTCATCTCACCTTGCTCCTGCCGAGAAAGTATCCATCATGGCTGATGCAATGCGGCGGCTGCATA
CGCTTGATCCGGCTACCTGCCCATTCGACCACCAAGCGAAACATCGCATCGAGCGAGGACGTACTCGGAT
GGAAGCCGGTCTTGTCGATCAGGATGATCTGGACGAAGAGCATCAGGGGCTCGCGCCAGCCGAACTGTTC
GCCAGGCTCAAGGCGCGGATGCCCGACGGCGAGGATCTCGTCGTGACCCAGGGCGATGCCTGCTTGCCGA
ATATCATGGTGGAAAATGGCCGCTTTTCTGGATTCATCGACTGTGGCCGGCTGGGTGTGGCGGACCGCTA
TCAGGACATAGCGTTGGCTACCCGTGATATTGCTGAAGAGCTTGGCGGCGAATGGGCTGACCGCTTCCTC
GTGCTTTACGGTATCGCCGCTCCCGATTCGCAGCGCATCGCCTTCTATCGCCTTCTTGACGAGTTCTTCT
GAGCTTGTCAAGCAGATCGTTCAAACATTTGGCAATAAAGTTTCTTAAGATTGAATCCTGTTGCCGGTCT
TGCGATGATTATCATATAATTTCTGTTGAATTACGTTAAGCATGTAATAATTAACATGTAATGCATGACG
TTATTTATGAGATGGGTTTTTATGATTAGAGTCCCGCAATTATACATTTAATACGCGATAGAAAACAAAA
TATAGCGCGCAAACTAGGATAAATTATCGCGCGCGGTGTCATCTATGTTACTAGATCGACGCTGGATCCG
AATTCGGCAGGGCCCACTGCATCCACCCCAGTACATTAAAAACGTCCGCAATGTGTTATTAAGTTGTCTA
AGCGTCAATTTGTTTACACCACAATATATCCTGCCACCAGCCAGCCAACAGCTCCCCGACCGGCAGCTCG
GCACAAAATCACCACTCGATACAGGCAGCCCATCAGCCGTGCGGCTGCATGAAATCCTGGCCGGTTTGTC
TGATGCCAAGCTGGCGGCCTGGCCGGCCAGCTTGGCCGCTGAAGAAACCGAGCGCCGCCGTCTAAAAAGG
TGATGTGTATTTGAGTAAAACAGCTTGCGTCATGCGGTCGCTGCGTATATGATGCGATGAGTAAATAAAC
AAATACGCAAGGGGAACGCATGAAGGTTATCGCTGTACTTAACCAGAAAGGCGGGTCAGGCAAGACGACC
ATCGCAACCCATCTAGCCCGCGCCCTGCAACTCGCCGGGGCCGATGTTCTGTTAGTCGATTCCGATCCCC
AGGGCAGTGCCCGCGATTGGGCGGCCGTGCGGGAAGATCAACCGCTAACCGTTGTCGGCATCGACCGCCC
GACGATTGACCGCGACGTGAAGGCCATCGGCCGGCGCGACTTCGTAGTGATCGACGGAGCGCCCCAGGCG
GCGGACTTGGCTGTGTCCGCGATCAAGGCAGCCGACTTCGTGCTGATTCCGGTGCAGCCAAGCCCTTACG
ACATATGGGCCACCGCCGACCTGGTGGAGCTGGTTAAGCAGCGCATTGAGGTCACGGATGGAAGGCTACA
AGCGGCCTTTGTCGTGTCGCGGGCGATCAAAGGCACGCGCATCGGCGGTGAGGTTGCCGAGGCGCTGGCC
GGGTACGAGCTGCCCATTCTTGAGTCCCGTATCACGCAGCGCGTGAGCTACCCAGGCACTGCCGCCGCCG
GCACAACCGTTCTTGAATCAGAACCCGAGGGCGACGCTGCCCGCGAGGTCCAGGCGCTGGCCGCTGAAAT
TAAATCAAAACTCATTTGAGTTAATGAGGTAAAGAGAAAATGAGCAAAAGCACAAACACGCTAAGTGCCG
GCCGTCCGAGCGCACGCAGCAGCAAGGCTGCAACGTTGGCCAGCCTGGCAGACACGCCAGCCATGAAGCG
GGTCAACTTTCAGTTGCCGGCGGAGGATCACACCAAGCTGAAGATGTACGCGGTACGCCAAGGCAAGACC
ATTACCGAGCTGCTATCTGAATACATCGCGCAGCTACCAGAGTAAATGAGCAAATGAATAAATGAGTAGA
TGAATTTTAGCGGCTAAAGGAGGCGGCATGGAAAATCAAGAACAACCAGGCACCGACGCCGTGGAATGCC
CCATGTGTGGAGGAACGGGCGGTTGGCCAGGCGTAAGCGGCTGGGTTGTCTGCCGGCCCTGCAATGGCAC
TGGAACCCCCAAGCCCGAGGAATCGGCGTGAGCGGTCGCAAACCATCCGGCCCGGTACAAATCGGCGCGG
CGCTGGGTGATGACCTGGTGGAGAAGTTGAAGGCCGCGCAGGCCGCCCAGCGGCAACGCATCGAGGCAGA
AGCACGCCCCGGTGAATCGTGGCAAGCGGCCGCTGATCGAATCCGCAAAGAATCCCGGCAACCGCCGGCA
GCCGGTGCGTCGTCGATTAGGAAGCCGCCCAAGGGCGACGAGCAACCAGATTTTTTCGTTCCGATGCTCT
ATGACGTGGGCACCCGCGATAGTCGCAGCATCATGGACGTGGCCGTTTTCCGTCTGTCGAAGCGTGACCG
ACGAGCTGGCGAGGTGATCCGCTACGAGCTTCCAGACGGGCACGTAGAGGTTTCCGCAGGGCCGGCCGGC
ATGGCCAGTGTGTGGGATTACGACCTGGTACTGATGGCGGTTTCCCATCTAACCGAATCCATGAACCGAT
ACCGGGAAGGGAAGGGAGACAAGCCCGGCCGCGTGTTCCGTCCACACGTTGCGGACGTACTCAAGTTCTG
CCGGCGAGCCGATGGCGGAAAGCAGAAAGACGACCTGGTAGAAACCTGCATTCGGTTAAACACCACGCAC
GTTGCCATGCAGCGTACGAAGAAGGCCAAGAACGGCCGCCTGGTGACGGTATCCGAGGGTGAAGCCTTGA
TTAGCCGCTACAAGATCGTAAAGAGCGAAACCGGGCGGCCGGAGTACATCGAGATCGAGCTAGCTGATTG
GATGTACCGCGAGATCACAGAAGGCAAGAACCCGGACGTGCTGACGGTTCACCCCGATTACTTTTTGATC
GATCCCGGCATCGGCCGTTTTCTCTACCGCCTGGCACGCCGCGCCGCAGGCAAGGCAGAAGCCAGATGGT
TGTTCAAGACGATCTACGAACGCAGTGGCAGCGCCGGAGAGTTCAAGAAGTTCTGTTTCACCGTGCGCAA
GCTGATCGGGTCAAATGACCTGCCGGAGTACGATTTGAAGGAGGAGGCGGGGCAGGCTGGCCCGATCCTA
GTCATGCGCTACCGCAACCTGATCGAGGGCGAAGCATCCGCCGGTTCCTAATGTACGGAGCAGATGCTAG
GGCAAATTGCCCTAGCAGGGGAAAAAGGTCGAAAAAGCTTCTTTCCTGTGGATAGCACGTACATTGGGAA
CCCAAAGCCGTACATTGGGAACCGGAACCCGTACATTGGGAACCCAAAGCCGTACATTGGGAACCGGTCA
CACATGTAAGTGACTGATATAAAAGAGAAAAAAGGCGATTTTTCCGCCTAAAACTCTTTAAAACTTATTA
AAACTCTTAAAACCCGCCTGGCCTGTGCATAACTGTCTGGCCAGCGCACAGCCGAAGAGCTGCAAAAAGC
GCCTACCCTTCGGTCGCTGCGCTCCCTACGCCCCGCCGCTTCGCGTCGGCCTATCGCGGCCGCTGGCCGC
TCAAAAATGGCTGGCCTACGGCCAGGCAATCTACCAGGGCGCGGACAAGCCGCGCCGTCGCCACTCGACC
GCCGGCGCCCACATCAAGGCACCGAGCTCCCATCCCCCCAGGGGCTGCGCCCCTCGGCCGCGAACGGCCT
CACCCCAAAAATGGCAGCGCTGGCCAATTCGTGCGCGGAACCCCTATTTGTTTATTTTTCTAAATACATT
CAAATATGTATCCGCTCATGAGACAATAACCTTGATAAATGCTTCAATAATATTGAAAAAGGAAGAGTAT
GGCTAAAATGAGAATATCACCGGAATTGAAAAAACTGATCGAAAAATACCGCTGCGCAAAAGATACGGAA
GGAATGTCTCCTGCTAAGGTATATAAGCTGGTGGGAGAAAATGAAAACCTATATTTAAAAATGACGGACA
GCCGGTATAAAGGGACCACCTATGATGTGGAACGGGAAAAGGACATGATGCTATGGCTGGAAGGAAAGCT
GCCTGTTCCAAAGGTCCTGCACTTTGAACGGCATGATGGCTGGAGCAATCTGCTCATGAGTGAGGCCGAT
GGCGTCCTTTGCTCGGAAGAGTATGAAGATGAACAAAGCCCTGAAAAGATTATCGAGCTGTATGCGGAGT
GCATCAGGCTCTTTCACTCCATCGACATATCGGATTGTCCCTATACGAATAGCTTAGACAGCCGCTTAGC
CGAATTGGATTACTTACTGAATAACGATCTGGCCGATGTGGATTGCGAAAACTGGGAAGAGGACACTCCA
TTTAAAGATCCGCGCGAGCTGTATGATTTTTTAAAGACGGAAAAGCCCGAAGAGGAACTTGTCTTTTCCC
ACGGCGACCTGGGAGACAGCAACATCTTTGTGAAAGATGGCAAAGTAAGTGGCTTTATTGATCTTGGGAG
AAGCGGCAGGGCGGACAAGTGGTATGACATTGCCTTCTGCGTCCGGTCGATCAGGGAGGATATCGGGGAA
GAACAGTATGTCGAGCTATTTTTTGACTTACTGGGGATCAAGCCTGATTGGGAGAAAATAAAATATTATA
TTTTACTGGATGAATTGTTTTAGCTGTCAGACCAAGTTTACTCATATATACTTTAGATTGATTTAAAACT
TCATTTTTAATTTAAAAGGATCTAGGTGAAGATCCTTTTTGATAATCTCATGACCAAAATCCCTTAACGT
GAGTTTTCGTTCCACTGAGCGTCAGACCCCGTAGAAAAGATCAAAGGATCTTCTTGAGATCCTTTTTTTC
TGCGCGTAATCTGCTGCTTGCAAACAAAAAAACCACCGCTACCAGCGGTGGTTTGTTTGCCGGATCAAGA
GCTACCAACTCTTTTTCCGAAGGTAACTGGCTTCAGCAGAGCGCAGATACCAAATACTGTCCTTCTAGTG
TAGCCGTAGTTAGGCCACCACTTCAAGAACTCTGTAGCACCGCCTACATACCTCGCTCTGCTAATCCTGT
TACCAGTGGCTGCTGCCAGTGGCGATAAGTCGTGTCTTACCGGGTTGGACTCAAGACGATAGTTACCGGA
TAAGGCGCAGCGGTCGGGCTGAACGGGGGGTTCGTGCACACAGCCCAGCTTGGAGCGAACGACCTACACC
GAACTGAGATACCTACAGCGTGAGCTATGAGAAAGCGCCACGCTTCCCGAAGGGAGAAAGGCGGACAGGT
ATCCGGTAAGCGGCAGGGTCGGAACAGGAGAGCGCACGAGGGAGCTTCCAGGGGGAAACGCCTGGTATCT
TTATAGTCCTGTCGGGTTTCGCCACCTCTGACTTGAGCGTCGATTTTTGTGATGCTCGTCAGGGGGGCGG
AGCCT
Features (pLannotate 1.2.2; 13 found; start..end, strand, type, name):
    130..154     -  misc_feature   RB T-DNA repeat: right border repeat from nopaline C58 T-DNA
   1953..2127    +  polyA_signal   CaMV poly(A) signal: cauliflower mosaic virus polyadenylation signal
   2227..2406    +  promoter       NOS promoter: nopaline synthase promoter
   2428..3222    +  CDS            NeoR/KanR: aminoglycoside phosphotransferase from Tn5; aph(3')-II (or nptII); confers resistance to neomycin, kanamycin, and G418 (Geneticin®)
   3235..3487    +  terminator     NOS terminator: nopaline synthase terminator and poly(A) signal
   3582..3606    -  misc_feature   LB T-DNA repeat: left border repeat from nopaline C58 T-DNA
   3870..4499    +  CDS            pVS1 StaA: stability protein from the Pseudomonas plasmid pVS1 (Heeb et al., 2000)
   4928..6001    +  CDS            pVS1 RepA: replication protein from the Pseudomonas plasmid pVS1 (Heeb et al., 2000)
   6067..6261    +  rep_origin     pVS1 oriV: origin of replication for the Pseudomonas plasmid pVS1 (Heeb et al., 2000)
   6467..6527    +  rep_origin     oriV (fragment): incP origin of replication
   6544..6648    +  promoter       AmpR promoter: bla
   6649..7443    +  CDS            KanR: aminoglycoside phosphotransferase; aphA-3; confers resistance to kanamycin
   7614..7       +  rep_origin     ori (across the origin): high-copy-number ColE1/pMB1/pBR322/pUC origin of replication
