[The description below was written by a language model from this plasmid's Addgene catalogue record and pLannotate feature annotations shown in this document.]
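Description:
LjUBQ:MtLegin6:T35s is a plant binary vector built on the EC50505 backbone for overexpressing a small peptide-coding gene from Medicago truncatula. The insert is Medtr3g067445.1 (LEGIN6), listed at 522 bp. It is driven by the Lotus japonicus ubiquitin promoter, a strong constitutive plant promoter, and terminated by the CaMV 35S terminator. The catalogue enters this terminator in its "tag" field, but it is a transcription termination and polyadenylation element, not a protein fusion. In the feature table it appears as the CaMV poly(A) signal.

The annotated sequence shows nopaline-type right and left T-DNA border repeats flanking two units. One is the expression cassette; its promoter and coding region are not annotated but presumably lie in the unannotated stretch between the right border and the CaMV poly(A) signal. The other is a plant selection cassette in which the NOS promoter drives nptII (NeoR/KanR), followed by the NOS terminator, so transformed tissue can be selected with kanamycin or G418.

Outside the borders, the backbone carries the pVS1 oriV with the RepA and StaA genes for replication and stable maintenance in Agrobacterium. A high-copy ColE1/pUC-type origin supports propagation in E. coli, and an aphA-3 kanamycin resistance gene under the bla promoter provides bacterial selection. A short incP oriV fragment is also detected.

The sequenced record is 8,195 nt, which is shorter than the 10,475 bp catalogue figure for the backbone alone; the record does not explain this discrepancy. The stated use is Agrobacterium-mediated delivery to overexpress the LEGIN6 peptide gene in plants. The record does not state the target tissue or species for transformation.
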