Addgene plasmid #164751: LjUBQ:MtLegin6:T35s
Purpose: Overexpression of Peptide coding gene (Binary vector)
Depositing lab: Wolf Scheible. Depositing organization: Noble Research Institute, LLC.
Backbone
  Vector backbone: EC50505
  Backbone size w/o insert (bp): 10475
  Vector type: Plant Expression
  Selectable markers: Neomycin (select with G418) ; N/A
Growth in bacteria
  Bacterial resistance: Kanamycin, 50 μg/mL
  Growth temperature: 37°C
  Growth strain: DH5alpha
  Copy number: High Copy
Gene/Insert
  Gene/Insert name: Medtr3g067445.1 (alt names: LEGIN6; LOC25489251)
  Species: Medicago truncatula
  Insert size (bp): 522
  Promoter: Lotus japonicus Ubiquitin
  Tag / fusion protein: Terminator 35S (C terminal on insert)
  Cloning method: Unknown
Terms and licenses: Academic/Nonprofit Terms; Industry Terms: Not Available to Industry
Depositor comments: Cloned by Sonali/Shulan
How to cite: LjUBQ:MtLegin6:T35s was a gift from Wolf Scheible (Addgene plasmid # 164751 ; http://n2t.net/addgene:164751 ; RRID:Addgene_164751)
